Addgene plasmid #147579: pAc5.1B-lambdaN-HA-Dm4E-T_1-58-DmCup_417-1133_T
Purpose: Insect Expression of Dm4E-T_1-58-DmCup_417-1133
Depositing lab: Elisa Izaurralde. Depositing organization: Max Planck Institute for Developmental Biology. Publication: 4E-BPs require non-canonical 4E-binding motifs and a lateral surface of eIF4E to repress translation. Igreja C, Peter D, Weiler C, Izaurralde E. Nat Commun. 2014 Sep 2;5:4790. doi: 10.1038/ncomms5790. PubMed 25179781.
Backbone
  Vector backbone: Unknown
  Vector type: Insect Expression
Growth in bacteria
  Bacterial resistance: Ampicillin, 100 μg/mL
  Growth temperature: 37°C
  Growth strain: DH5alpha
  Copy number: Low Copy
Gene/Insert
  Gene/Insert name: Dm4E-T_1-58-DmCup_417-1133
  Species: D. melanogaster (fly)
  Entrez Gene: 4E-T (a.k.a. Dmel_CG32016, CG11097, CG11232, CG32016, Dm4E-T, Dmel\CG32016)
  Cloning method: Unknown
Terms and licenses: Academic/Nonprofit Terms; Industry Terms: Not Available to Industry
Depositor comments: ORF extracted from CG32016 isoform C. NCBI:NM_166798.1; DmCup ORF extracted from NCBI:NM_AF004917.1 Plasmids from this collection were made available to the research community and donated after the lab closed. Please note that the sequence provided by the depositing laboratory may be theoretical/predicted or based on Sanger sequencing results. There may be discrepancies between sequencing results obtained by Addgene and the depositor sequence. If an Addgene verified sequence is not available, please contact before placing your order to request that our lab fully sequence the plasmid.
How to cite: pAc5.1B-lambdaN-HA-Dm4E-T_1-58-DmCup_417-1133_T was a gift from Elisa Izaurralde (Addgene plasmid # 147579 ; http://n2t.net/addgene:147579 ; RRID:Addgene_147579)
