[The description below was written by a language model from this plasmid's Addgene catalogue record and pLannotate feature annotations shown in this document.]
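Description:
pAc5.1B-lambdaN-HA-Dm4E-T_1-58-DmCup_417-1133_T is a 7.8 kb insect expression plasmid. The catalogue lists the backbone as unknown, although the name and the annotated parts point to a pAc5.1-type vector. It is propagated in E. coli through a ColE1/pUC-type origin and selected with ampicillin via the AmpR (β-lactamase) gene and its bla promoter. The record lists it as low copy, even though the origin is annotated as a high-copy type. Short fragments of a tetracycline resistance gene and of SV40 large T antigen are also detected; being only fragments, they are probably non-functional backbone remnants.

Expression is driven by the Drosophila melanogaster actin 5C promoter, a strong constitutive promoter used in fly cell lines, and an SV40 polyadenylation signal lies downstream. The open reading frame begins with a fragment of the bacteriophage lambda N protein. By the construct name this is followed by an HA epitope tag, which the feature table does not annotate. Next comes a chimeric protein that joins residues 1–58 of Drosophila 4E-T (taken from CG32016 isoform C) to residues 417–1133 of Cup. Only the Cup portion is annotated, so the short 4E-T segment presumably sits in the unannotated gap before it. A vector-derived V5 tag lies downstream of the insert, but the record does not say whether it is translated in frame.

The lambdaN peptide binds BoxB RNA hairpins, so fusions of this kind are typically used to tether a protein to a BoxB-containing reporter mRNA and measure its effect on translation or mRNA stability. The associated study examined how 4E-binding proteins use canonical and non-canonical eIF4E-binding motifs to repress translation. That fits a domain-swap design in which an N-terminal 4E-T segment is joined to the C-terminal part of Cup, although the record itself states only insect expression as the purpose.
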