Features (pLannotate 1.2.2; 10 found; start..end, strand, type, name):
     56..2568    +  promoter       Ac5 promoter: Drosophila melanogaster actin 5C promoter
   2588..2776    +  CDS            N (fragment): REGN_LAMBD - Experimental evidence at protein level: Swiss-Prot protein existence level 1. Plays a role as a transcriptional antitermination factor that allows the virus to initiate its lytic phase. Activates expression of the delayed viral early genes by modifying host RNA polymerase (RNAP) into a form that is resistant to termination signals. This antitermination function requires the host NusA protein which serves to stabilize the interaction between antitermination protein N and host RNA polymerase. From Escherichia phage lambda (Bacteriophage lambda).
   2906..5053    +  CDS            cup (fragment): CUP_DROME - Also known as fs(2)cup. Experimental evidence at protein level: Swiss-Prot protein existence level 1. Adapter protein that plays a central role in localization of transcripts in the oocyte and in young embryos (PubMed:9118812). Maintains RNA targets in a repressed state by promoting their deadenylation and protects deadenylated mRNAs from further degradation (PubMed:21937713). Binds to and recruits eIF-4E to the 3'-UTR of some mRNA targets which prevents interaction between eIF4E1 and eIF4G (PubMed:14685270, PubMed:15465908, PubMed:21081899). This may contribute to translational re
   5092..5133    +  CDS            V5 tag: epitope tag from simian virus 5
   5233..5367    -  polyA_signal   SV40 poly(A) signal: SV40 polyadenylation signal
   5390..5474    -  CDS            large T antigen (fragment): large T antigen from SV40 (simian virus 40)
   5475..5945    +  CDS            TcR (fragment): tetracycline efflux protein; tet; confers resistance to tetracycline
   5989..6577    -  rep_origin     ori: high-copy-number ColE1/pMB1/pBR322/pUC origin of replication
   6748..7608    -  CDS            AmpR: β-lactamase; bla; confers resistance to ampicillin, carbenicillin, and related antibiotics
   7609..7713    -  promoter       AmpR promoter: bla
>Addgene plasmid #147579 | pAc5.1B-lambdaN-HA-Dm4E-T_1-58-DmCup_417-1133_T | depositor full sequence | sequence record 290026 | Full Sequence
CTTCAAGGAATTAATTCTATATTCTAAAAACACAAATGATACTTCTAAAAAAAATCATGAATGGCATCAA
CTCTGAATCAAATCTTTGCAGATGCACCTACTTCTCATTTCCACTGTCACATCATTTTTCCAGATCTCGC
TGCCTGTTATGTGGCCCACAAACCAAGACACGTTTTATGGCCATTAAAGCTGGCTGATCGTCGCCAAACA
CCAAATACATATCAATATGTACATTCGAGAAAGAAGCGATCAAAGAAGCGTCTTCGGGCGAGTAGGAGAA
TGCGGAGGAGAAGGAGAACGAGCTGATCTAGTATCTCTCCACAATCCAATGCCAACTGACCAACTGGCCA
TATTCGGAGCAATTTGAAGCCAATTTCCATCGCCTGGCGATCGCTCCATTCTTGGCTATATGTTTTTCAC
CGTTCCCGGGGCCATTTTCAAAGACTCGTCGGTAAGATAAGATTGTGTCACTCGCTGTCTCTCTTCATTT
GTCGAAGAATGCTGAGGAATTTCGCGATGACGTCGGCGAGTATTTTGAAGAATGAGAATAATTTGTATTT
ATACGAAAATCAGTTAGTGGAATTTTCTACAAAAACATGTTATCTATAGATAATTTTGTTGCAAAATATG
TTGACTATGACAAAGATTGTATGTATATACCTTTAATGTATTCTCATTTTCTTATGTATTTATAATGGCA
ATGATGATACTGATGATATTTTAAGATGATGCCAGACCACAGGCTGATTTCTGCGTCTTTTGCCGAACGC
AGTGCATGTGCGGTTGTTGTTTTTTGGAATAGTTTCAATTTTCGGACTGTCCGCTTTGATTTCAGTTTCT
TGGCTTATTCAAAAAGCAAAGTAAAGCCAAAAAAGCGAGATGGCAATACCAAATGCGGCAAAACGGTAGT
GGAAGGAAAGGGGTGCGGGGCAGCGGAAGGAAGGGTGGGGCGGGGCGTGGCGGGGTCTGTGGCTGGGCGC
GACGTCACCGACGTTGGAGCCACTCCTTTGACCATGTGTGCGTGTGTGTATTATTCGTGTCTCGCCACTC
GCCGGTTGTTTTTTTCTTTTTATCTCGCTCTCTCTAGCGCCATCTCGTACGCATGCTCAACGCACCGCAT
GTTGCCGTGTCCTTTATGCGTCATTTTGGCTCGAAATAGGCAATTATTTAAACAAAGATTAGTCAACGAA
AACGCTAAAATAAATAAGTCTACAATATGGTTACTTATTGCCATGTGTGTGCAGCCAACGATAGCAACAA
AAGCAACAACACAGTGGCTTTCCCTCTTTCACTTTTTGTTTGCAAGCGCGTGCGAGCAAGACGGCACGAC
CGGCAAACGCAATTACGCTGACAAAGAGCAGACGAAGTTTTGGCCGAAAAACATCAAGGCGCCTGATACG
AATGCATTTGCAATAACAATTGCGATATTTAATATTGTTTATGAAGCTGTTTGACTTCAAAACACACAAA
AAAAAAAATAAAACAAATTATTTGAAAGAGAATTAGGAATCGGACAGCTTATCGTTACGGGCTAACAGCA
CACCGAGACGAAATAGCTTACCTGACGTCACAGCCTCTGGAAGAACTGCCGCCAAGCAGAGAGAGAGAGA
AAAAGAGGGAGAGCAGCTTAGACCGCATGTGCTTGTGTGTGAGGCGTCTCTCTCTTCGTCTCCTGTTTGC
GCAAACGCATAGACTGCACTGAGAAAATCGATTACCTATTTTTTATGAATGAATATTTGCACTATTACTA
TTCAAAACTATTAAGATAGCAATCACATTCAATAGCCAAATACTATACCACCTGAGCGATGCAACGAAAT
GATCAATTTGAGCAAAAATGCTGCATATTTAGGACGGCATCATTATAGAAATGCTTCTTGCTGTGTACTT
TTCTCTCGTCTGGCAGCTGTTTCGCCGTTATTGTTAAAACCGGCTTAAGTTAGGTGTGTTTTCTACGACT
AGTGATGCCCCTACTAGAAGATGTGTGTTGCACAAATGTCCCTGAATAACCAATTTGAAGTGCAGATAGC
AGTAAACGTAAGCTAATATGAATATTATTTAACTGTAATGTTTTAATATCGCTGGACATTACTAATAAAC
CCACTATAAACACATGTACATATGTATGTTTTGGCATACAATGAGTAGTTGGGGAAAAAATGTGTAAAAG
CACCGTGACCATCACAGCATAAAGATAACCAGCTGAAGTATCGAATATGAGTAACCCCCAAATTGAATCA
CATGCCGCAACTGATAGGACCCATGGAAGTACACTCTTCATGGCGATATACAAGACACACACAAGCACGA
ACACCCAGTTGCGGAGGAAATTCTCCGTAAATGAAAACCCAATCGGCGAACAATTCATACCCATATATGG
TAAAAGTTTTGAACGCGACTTGAGAGCGGAGAGCATTGCGGCTGATAAGGTTTTAGCGCTAAGCGGGCTT
TATAAAACGGGCTGCGGGACCAGTTTTCATATCACTACCGTTTGAGTTCTTGTGCTGTGTGGATACTCCT
CCCGACACAAAGCCGCTCCATCAGCCAGCAGTCGTCTAATCCAGAGACCCCGGATCGGGGTACCAACATG
GACGCACAAACACGACGACGTGAGCGTCGCGCTGAGAAACAAGCTCAATGGAAAGCTGCAAACGGTGGAT
CTCCTCCACATATGGCTTACCCATACGATGTTCCAGATTACGCTCCTCCAAGCTTGAATTCTATGGATAC
ATCAAAGATTAGTGCCAGGTACTCGAAAGTAGACCTGTTAGCTCTAAGATATGAAGGTAAAAGTCGACAG
CGCCCGCAATGTTCAACACGACTTGAATTGCAGACGCTAGGTTTTTGGAAAATTAATCTGAACACAGCTG
CGTTAACCGTGTCCAGCGCCTATTCTTTAATTAATATGCCTGCCTTCTTCAAAAACAAAAATAAGCCGAA
CCTAATCAGTGACGAGTCCATCATCCAGAGCCAACCGCCCCAGCCGCAAACGGAGTTCCAAGATCCGGCC
ATTGTTAACCAAAGACGCATTGGCAGCGGTCGCTTAAACCATTCCAAGTGGGGTTACAACGACGAAGACT
ACCACTCGTACCACAATGGCAAGTCGCAGCATATGGAGGAGGTCAACTCGAAGAACAGCAAAAACATGAC
GGTGCTGCAGTTCTTCGACAACGGCGAGATCAGCAGTCAGCCTCAAAGACGGCCGAACACTCCTGTGATG
GGGATGTCTATCAATCGATCCGAGAACGACACCCTGCACTCGAACGAGTCCAGTGAAGATTTGAGTCGCG
CCAACGAGAACTATGTAAAGCGCGTAATGTCTGGATTCCTGGTTGTATCGAAGCCCAAGTCACGAGATGT
CGAGGATAGACATCACCGGCGGTACAGGAACCAGAACGAGGAGCCTGAGTGGTTTAGCTGTGGACCCACG
TCTAGACTGGACACTATAGAGTTGTGTGGGTTCGATGAGGACGAGGAGAAAATGCTAAAGGAGGGCAACA
AAAACCACGGATTAGGCGAAACAGAGCGAGAAACGTCAAAACAAAAGATGGACCATAAGTACAAATGGAC
GCATGCGGAGCCGATGGGTCGAAGCAAATACATGCCCAAACACGACACTAACAATAATCATAACGTGGAG
AACATGAATAATGTTATGGCTACCGAGCATCAGCAACAAAAGGAAGAGAAACGCCCAGGCAGTGGCCGTT
CGTTTCAGTTTGATAAGTTCAATCAAAGCCAACAGAATTACGAGAGTAGCAGTTATGTTAATCACCAACA
GCCGCCGCAAACGCAGCCTCAGCAAATGCAGCAGCAATCGAACACAAACACGAACAACTCTAAATTCATG
TCATTCTTTGCCAATGAGGGGAACTCCTCGTCTTCTTCGCTGAACGAGTTTTTCAAGCAGGCCATTAACC
AGGGTCATGGCAACAATCCGGAGCAGCCCAAATCGTTGGGCCACATCGGACAGATGCCTTCGGTGGATCA
GCTGGAGGCCAAATGGCGTCGAAACTCACTGAACAATGTTGGCGAGACTGCCAACAAGCAGACTGATAAC
TTCCAGAAGCTAATTGGGTCTCTTTCTTCGGCTAAGCCACAGTCACAGGCGGTTGGCTATGATGCCATCT
CCAACTTTATAATGCAGCAACAGCAGTACCAGCAGCAGCAACAGAAGCAGCACCTCATCATACAGCAGCA
GCAGCAACAGACCGCCTTTTTGGCGAGCCTGCAGCTGAAGGCGATCCTCGGCCGGGCCGACACCCAATTG
CTACTGCTCCGTCTGACTAAAGGGGAAATATCCAAGCACGGATTGCTGGTGCAGTTGGCCAACCCACGCT
TGACGGACATGGATCGCGAGGCCATCACTGCTGTATTGCAGTTCACCAACACCCAGCAGCAGCAGCAGCA
GCACAAGCAGCAGCTGGACATGCTCTCAAGCACGGTCATCGCCAGCCAGTTGCAGAATCTCCACAACTTG
GCCATTGTCCAGCAGACTCTTGCAGCCAGGCAGCAGCCGCAGCATAATCCACAGACGCAGGCGCCGCACC
AACTGTCGCAGGAGGACTTGCAAGCGCATGCCAATGTGATAATGCGAAACGCCGTAATGAAGCGAAAAAT
TGAGGAGCAGACCTCGAAGCTTATCAATGGCGGTGCCAAGCATCAGGCACAGCAGCAATATCTAAACCGT
GGCCAGCAACGCCAGGCTCGACCAGATGCCAACTCGAATGCCTTGCTCCATGCCTTGATCTCTGGCGGTG
GCAATAACCACGCCTCTGGTTATCCTATGAAAGGACAGCCGCAGCAGCATCATTCCAATTTGAGATTCGG
TGATAACCAAAACTTCCAATCTTTTGAGTCCAACCAGCCGCACTTCGCCACGCAGTACAAGCAGCAATAC
CAACAGTCTCAGCAGCAACATCCCCATCAGCAGCCCCAACAGCTGAATTCGCTTCATCAGAACAACGCTG
GAGCTGTCAATAGCTTCAATAAGGCCCAAATGCAAGCTCAATCAGCTATTTCCATGCTGCCCAACAGCGG
GGATGAGTTTCATTAAGCGGCCGCTCGAGTCTAGAGGGCCCGCGGTTCGAAGGTAAGCCTATCCCTAACC
CTCTCCTCGGTCTCGATTCTACGCGTACCGGTCATCATCACCATCACCATTGAGTTTAAACCCGCTGATC
AGCCTCGACTGTGCCTTCTAAGGCCTGAGCTCGCTGATCAGCCTCGATCGAGGATCCAGACATGATAAGA
TACATTGATGAGTTTGGACAAACCACAACTAGAATGCAGTGAAAAAAATGCTTTATTTGTGAAATTTGTG
ATGCTATTGCTTTATTTGTAACCATTATAAGCTGCAATAAACAAGTTAACAACAACAATTGCATTCATTT
TATGTTTCAGGTTCAGGGGGAGGTGTGGGAGGTTTTTTAAAGCAAGTAAAACCTCTACAAATGTGGTATG
GCTGATTATGATCAGTCGACCGATGCCCTTGAGAGCCTTCAACCCAGTCAGCTCCTTCCGGTGGGCGCGG
GGCATGACTATCGTCGCCGCACTTATGACTGTCTTCTTTATCATGCAACTCGTAGGACAGGTGCCGGCAG
CGCTCTGGGTCATTTTCGGCGAGGACCGCTTTCGCTGGAGCGCGACGATGATCGGCCTGTCGCTTGCGGT
ATTCGGAATCTTGCACGCCCTCGCTCAAGCCTTCGTCACTGGTCCCGCCACCAAACGTTTCGGCGAGAAG
CAGGCCATTATCGCCGGCATGGCGGCCGACGCGCTGGGCTACGTCTTGCTGGCGTTCGCGACGCGAGGCT
GGATGGCCTTCCCCATTATGATTCTTCTCGCTTCCGGCGGCATCGGGATGCCCGCGTTGCAGGCCATGCT
GTCCAGGCAGGTAGATGACGACCATCAGGGACAGCTTCAAGGATCGCTCGCGGCTCTTACCAGCCAGCAA
AAGGCCAGGAACCGTAAAAAGGCCGCGTTGCTGGCGTTTTTCCATAGGCTCCGCCCCCCTGACGAGCATC
ACAAAAATCGACGCTCAAGTCAGAGGTGGCGAAACCCGACAGGACTATAAAGATACCAGGCGTTTCCCCC
TGGAAGCTCCCTCGTGCGCTCTCCTGTTCCGACCCTGCCGCTTACCGGATACCTGTCCGCCTTTCTCCCT
TCGGGAAGCGTGGCGCTTTCTCAATGCTCACGCTGTAGGTATCTCAGTTCGGTGTAGGTCGTTCGCTCCA
AGCTGGGCTGTGTGCACGAACCCCCCGTTCAGCCCGACCGCTGCGCCTTATCCGGTAACTATCGTCTTGA
GTCCAACCCGGTAAGACACGACTTATCGCCACTGGCAGCAGCCACTGGTAACAGGATTAGCAGAGCGAGG
TATGTAGGCGGTGCTACAGAGTTCTTGAAGTGGTGGCCTAACTACGGCTACACTAGAAGGACAGTATTTG
GTATCTGCGCTCTGCTGAAGCCAGTTACCTTCGGAAAAAGAGTTGGTAGCTCTTGATCCGGCAAACAAAC
CACCGCTGGTAGCGGTGGTTTTTTTGTTTGCAAGCAGCAGATTACGCGCAGAAAAAAAGGATCTCAAGAA
GATCCTTTGATCTTTTCTACGGGGTCTGACGCTCAGTGGAACGAAAACTCACGTTAAGGGATTTTGGTCA
TGAGATTATCAAAAAGGATCTTCACCTAGATCCTTTTAAATTAAAAATGAAGTTTTAAATCAATCTAAAG
TATATATGAGTAAACTTGGTCTGACAGTTACCAATGCTTAATCAGTGAGGCACCTATCTCAGCGATCTGT
CTATTTCGTTCATCCATAGTTGCCTGACTCCCCGTCGTGTAGATAACTACGATACGGGAGGGCTTACCAT
CTGGCCCCAGTGCTGCAATGATACCGCGAGACCCACGCTCACCGGCTCCAGATTTATCAGCAATAAACCA
GCCAGCCGGAAGGGCCGAGCGCAGAAGTGGTCCTGCAACTTTATCCGCCTCCATCCAGTCTATTAATTGT
TGCCGGGAAGCTAGAGTAAGTAGTTCGCCAGTTAATAGTTTGCGCAACGTTGTTGCCATTGCTGCAGGCA
TCGTGGTGTCACGCTCGTCGTTTGGTATGGCTTCATTCAGCTCCGGTTCCCAACGATCAAGGCGAGTTAC
ATGATCCCCCATGTTGTGCAAAAAAGCGGTTAGCTCCTTCGGTCCTCCGATCGTTGTCAGAAGTAAGTTG
GCCGCAGTGTTATCACTCATGGTTATGGCAGCACTGCATAATTCTCTTACTGTCATGCCATCCGTAAGAT
GCTTTTCTGTGACTGGTGAGTACTCAACCAAGTCATTCTGAGAATAGTGTATGCGGCGACCGAGTTGCTC
TTGCCCGGCGTCAACACGGGATAATACCGCGCCACATAGCAGAACTTTAAAAGTGCTCATCATTGGAAAA
CGTTCTTCGGGGCGAAAACTCTCAAGGATCTTACCGCTGTTGAGATCCAGTTCGATGTAACCCACTCGTG
CACCCAACTGATCTTCAGCATCTTTTACTTTCACCAGCGTTTCTGGGTGAGCAAAAACAGGAAGGCAAAA
TGCCGCAAAAAAGGGAATAAGGGCGACACGGAAATGTTGAATACTCATACTCTTCCTTTTTCAATATTAT
TGAAGCATTTATCAGGGTTATTGTCTCATGAGCGGATACATATTTGAATGTATTTAGAAAAATAAACAAA
TAGGGGTTCCGCGCACATTTCCCCGAAAAGTGCCACCTGACGTCTAAGAAACCATTATTATCATGACATT
AACCTATAAAAATAGGCGTATCACGAGGCCCTTTCGT
